Addgene plasmid #227935: pTW358f
Purpose: Express hIAPP-T7n
Depositing lab: Tina Wang. Depositing organization: University of Wisconsin, Madison. Publication: Rapid discovery of cyclic peptide protein aggregation inhibitors by continuous selection. Yang L, Zhang J, Andon JS, Li L, Wang T. Nat Chem Biol. 2025 Jan 13. doi: 10.1038/s41589-024-01823-x. PubMed 39806068.
Backbone
  Vector backbone: n/a
  Vector type: Bacterial Expression
Growth in bacteria
  Bacterial resistance: Kanamycin, 50 μg/mL
  Growth temperature: 37°C
  Growth strain: DH5alpha
  Copy number: High Copy
Gene/Insert
  Gene/Insert name: hIAPP-T7n
  Species: Synthetic
  Cloning method: Other
Terms and licenses: Academic/Nonprofit Terms; Industry Terms: Not Available to Industry
How to cite: pTW358f was a gift from Tina Wang (Addgene plasmid # 227935 ; http://n2t.net/addgene:227935 ; RRID:Addgene_227935)
