[The description below was written by a language model from this plasmid's Addgene catalogue record and pLannotate feature annotations shown in this document.]
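Description:
pTW358f is a small bacterial expression plasmid (about 2.6 kb in the sequenced record) built to produce hIAPP-T7n, a synthetic fusion of human islet amyloid polypeptide (IAPP, or amylin) to an N-terminal portion of bacteriophage T7 RNA polymerase. No named backbone is recorded. The plasmid is maintained in E. coli under kanamycin selection through an aph(3')-Ia aminoglycoside phosphotransferase gene. The annotated origin of replication is p15A. This origin is generally regarded as medium copy and is compatible with ColE1-type plasmids in the same cell, although the catalogue entry lists the plasmid as high copy, so the two sources differ on this point.

The feature table shows a human IAPP fragment followed directly on the same strand by a fragment of T7 RNA polymerase. The two annotations overlap slightly at their junction, which fits a single continuous open reading frame in which the aggregation-prone peptide is joined to the polymerase piece. A fragment of the rrnB T1 transcription terminator lies between the origin and the expression cassette, on the opposite strand. No promoter or ribosome binding site driving the fusion was annotated, so the record does not state how expression is controlled.

The associated publication concerns continuous selection for cyclic peptide inhibitors of protein aggregation. A plausible reading is that the fusion acts as a split T7 RNA polymerase sensor, in which the solubility of hIAPP determines whether the N-terminal fragment can assemble with a complementary polymerase half supplied elsewhere and drive a T7-dependent output. The record itself states only that the plasmid expresses hIAPP-T7n, and the p15A origin would allow it to be used alongside other plasmids.
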