Features (pLannotate 1.2.2; 5 found; start..end, strand, type, name):
     72..617     -  rep_origin     p15A ori: Plasmids containing the medium-copy-number p15A origin of replication can be propagated in E. coli cells that contain a second plasmid with the ColE1 origin.
    676..711     -  terminator     rrnB T1 terminator (fragment): Escherichia coli rrnB; transcription terminator T1 from the E. coli rrnB gene
    907..1074    +  CDS            IAPP (fragment) (sequence partly withheld): IAPP_HUMAN - Experimental evidence at protein level: Swiss-Prot protein existence level 1. Selectively inhibits insulin-stimulated glucose utilization and glycogen deposition in muscle, while not affecting adipocyte glucose metabolism. From Homo sapiens (Human).
   1054..1587    +  CDS            RPOL_BPT7 (fragment): Experimental evidence at protein level: Swiss-Prot protein existence level 1. Highly processive DNA-dependent RNA polymerase that catalyzes the transcription of class II and class III viral genes. Recognizes a specific promoter sequence and enters first into an 'abortive phase' where very short transcripts are synthesized and released before proceeding to the processive transcription of long RNA chains. Unwinds the double-stranded DNA to expose the coding strand for templating. Participates in the initiation of viral DNA replication presumably by making primers accessible to the DNA polymerase
   1699..2514    -  CDS            KanR: aminoglycoside phosphotransferase; aph(3')-Ia; confers resistance to kanamycin in bacteria or G418 (Geneticin®) in eukaryotes
>Addgene plasmid #227935 | pTW358f | addgene full sequence | sequence record 454220 | Addgene NGS Result
GGGCGGAGATTTCCTGGAAGATGCCAGGAAGATACTTAACAGGGAAGTGAGAGGGCCGCGGCAAAGCCGT
TTTTCCATAGGCTCCGCCCCCCTGACAAGCATCACGAAATCTGACGCTCAAATCAGTGGTGGCGAAACCC
GACAGGACTATAAAGATACCAGGCGTTTCCCCCTGGCGGCTCCCTCGTGCGCTCTCCTGTTCCTGCCTTT
CGGTTTACCGGTGTCATTCCGCTGTTATGGCCGCGTTTGTCTCATTCCACGCCTGACACTCAGTTCCGGG
TAGGCAGTTCGCTCCAAGCTGGACTGTATGCACGAACCCCCCGTTCAGTCCGACCGCTGCGCCTTATCCG
GTAACTATCGTCTTGAGTCCAACCCGGAAAGACATGCAAAAGCACCACTGGCAGCAGCCACTGGTAATTG
ATTTAGAGGAGTTAGTCTTGAAGTCATGCGCCGGTTAAGGCTAAACTGAAAGGACAAGTTTTGGTGACTG
CGCTCCTCCAAGCCAGTTACCTCGGTTCAAAGAGTTGGTAGCTCAGAGAACCTTCGAAAAACCGCCCTGC
AAGGCGGTTTTTTCGTTTTCAGAGCAAGATATTACGCGCAGACCAAAACGATCTCAAGAAGATCATCTTA
TTAAGGAGCCCCATACGATATACGAGAGGACATCCGGGCAAATGCAACGAAAGGCTCAGTCGAAAGACTG
GGCCTTTCGTTGCAGACTTAGGGACCCTGATGAAATTCGCCACTTGTTAGTGTAATTCGCTAACTCATCC
TGGCATGTTGCTGTTGATTCTTCAATCAGATCTTTATAAATCAAAAAGATAAAAAATTGGCACGCAAATT
GTATTAACAGTTCAGCAGGACAATCCTGAACGCAGAAATCAAGAGGACAACATTACCTGCAGGTGCAGTA
AGGAGGAAAAAAAAATG
[111 nt withheld, positions 928-1038]
GGTGGATCTGGTGGTAACACGATTAACATCGCTAAGAACGACTTCTCTGACATCGAACTGGCTGCTATCC
CGTTCAACACTCTGGCTGACCATTACGGTGAGCGTTTAGCTCGCGAACAGTTGGCCCTTGAGCATGAGTC
TTACGAGATGGGTGAAGCACGCTTCCGCAAGATGTTTGAGCGTCAACTTAAAGCTGGTGAGGTTGCGGAT
AACGCTGCCGCCAAGCCTCTCATCACTACCCTACTCCCTAAGATGATTGCACGCATCAACGACTGGTTTG
AGGAAGTGAAAGCTAAGCGCGGCAAGCGCCCGACAGCCTTCCAGTTCCTGCAAGAAATCAAGCCGGAAGC
CGTAGCGTACATCACCATTAAGACCACTCTGGCTTGCCTAACCAGTGCTGACAATACAACCGTTCAGGCT
GTAGCAAGCGCAATCGGTCGGGCCATTGAGGACGAGGCTCGCTTCGGTCGTATCCGTGACCTTGAAGCTA
AGCACTTCAAGAAAAACGTTGAGGAACAACTCAACAAGCGCGTAGGGCACGTCTACAAGTAAATTAACGG
CACTGCGAAAAAACCCCGCCGAAGCGGGGTTTTTTGCGAAATATAATGACCCTCTTGATAACCCAAGAGG
GCATTTTTTAATGCCCATGGCGTACGGATCTTAGAAAAACTCATCGAGCATCAAATGAAACTGCAATTTA
TTCATATCAGGATTATCAATACCATATTTTTGAAAAAGCCGTTTCTGTAATGAAGGAGAAAACTCACCGA
GGCAGTTCCATAGGATGGCAAGATCCTGGTATCGGTCTGCGATTCCGACTCGTCCAACATCAATACAACC
TATTAATTTCCCCTCGTCAAAAATAAGGTTATCAAGTGAGAAATCACCATGAGTGACGACTGAATCCGGT
GAGAATGGCAAAAGTTTATGCATTTCTTTCCAGACTTGTTCAACAGGCCAGCCATTACGCTCGTCATCAA
AATCACTCGCATCAACCAAACCGTTATTCATTCGTGATTGCGCCTGAGCGAGACGAAATACGCGATCGCT
GTTAAAAGGACAATTACAAACAGGAATCGAATGCAACCGGCGCAGGAACACTGCCAGCGCATCAACAATA
TTTTCACCTGAATCAGGATATTCTTCTAATACCTGGAATGCTGTTTTCCCGGGGATCGCAGTGGTGAGTA
ACCATGCATCATCAGGAGTACGGATAAAATGCTTGATGGTCGGAAGAGGCATAAATTCCGTCAGCCAGTT
TAGTCTGACCATCTCATCTGTAACATCATTGGCAACGCTACCTTTGCCATGTTTCAGAAACAACTCTGGC
GCATCGGGCTTCCCATACAATCGATAGATTGTCGCACCTGATTGCCCGACATTATCGCGAGCCCATTTAT
ACCCATATAAATCAGCATCCATGTTGGAATTTAATCGCGGCCTAGAGCAAGACGTTTCCCGTTGAATATG
GCTCATAACACCCCTTGTATTACTGTTTATGTAAGCAGACAGTTTTATTGTTCATGAAGAGAAACCTACG
GATCG
